Addgene plasmid #90786: NDC80 F11.1 gRNA
Purpose: 3rd generation lentiviral gRNA plasmid targeting human NDC80
Depositing lab: Iain Cheeseman. Depositing organization: Whitehead Institute for Biomedical Research. Publication: Large-Scale Analysis of CRISPR/Cas9 Cell-Cycle Knockouts Reveals the Diversity of p53-Dependent Responses to Cell-Cycle Defects. McKinley KL, Cheeseman IM. Dev Cell. 2017 Feb 27;40(4):405-420.e2. doi: 10.1016/j.devcel.2017.01.012. Epub 2017 Feb 16. PubMed 28216383.
Backbone
  Vector backbone: pLenti-sgRNA
  Backbone manufacturer: Eric Lander & David Sabatini labs (Addgene plasmid #71409)
  Backbone size w/o insert (bp): 9151
  Vector type: Lentiviral, CRISPR
  Selectable markers: Puromycin
Growth in bacteria
  Bacterial resistance: Ampicillin, 100 μg/mL
  Growth temperature: 37°C
  Growth strain: NEB Stable
  Copy number: Unknown
Gene/Insert
  Gene/Insert name: NDC80 (Guide Designation F11.1) (alt name: pKMKO series)
  gRNA/shRNA sequence: CACCgTCAGTTTCCAGCGGTGGTGC
  Species: H. sapiens (human)
  Promoter: U6
  Cloning method: Restriction Enzyme; 5′ cloning site BsmBI (destroyed during cloning); 3′ cloning site BsmBI (destroyed during cloning)
  Sequencing primers: 5′ hU6-F (5'-GAGGGCCTATTTCCCATGATT-3'); 3′ EF1a-R (5'-CACGGCGACTACTGCACTTA-3')
Terms and licenses: Academic/Nonprofit Terms; Industry Terms: Not Available to Industry
Depositor comments: Please note that gRNA target sequence listed is not strictly the 20nt spacer sequence, but also contains the 5' BsmBI overhang. For more information about knockout human cell lines generated using this plasmid, please see http://cellcycleknockouts.wi.mit.edu/ .
How to cite: NDC80 F11.1 gRNA was a gift from Iain Cheeseman (Addgene plasmid # 90786 ; http://n2t.net/addgene:90786 ; RRID:Addgene_90786)
