[The description below was written by a language model from this plasmid's Addgene catalogue record and pLannotate feature annotations shown in this document.]
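Description:
NDC80 F11.1 gRNA is a third-generation lentiviral CRISPR guide plasmid built on the pLenti-sgRNA backbone and designed to express a single guide RNA against human NDC80. It is maintained in E. coli through a high-copy ColE1/pUC-type origin and an ampicillin resistance (β-lactamase) gene. The backbone also carries an f1 origin and remnants of a cloning-vector lac region (lacI and lacZα fragments, lac promoter/operator, T3 and T7 promoters). The catalogue lists the empty backbone as 9,151 bp, whereas the sequenced record is 7,302 nt. This would be consistent with loss of a stuffer between the BsmBI sites during guide cloning, although the record does not explain the difference.

The viral cassette is transcribed from an RSV promoter fused to a truncated HIV-1 5' LTR, which makes genomic RNA production Tat-independent. It is followed by the Ψ packaging signal with a gag fragment, the Rev response element for Rev-dependent nuclear export, and a cPPT/CTS. It ends in a ΔU3 self-inactivating 3' LTR, with an SV40 poly(A) signal and SV40 origin downstream. Within this frame, a human U6 RNA polymerase III promoter drives the NDC80 spacer, which was inserted at BsmBI sites destroyed during cloning and is joined to the S. pyogenes sgRNA scaffold. A separate EF-1α core promoter drives puromycin N-acetyltransferase, stabilised by a WPRE, for selection of transduced mammalian cells.

No Cas9 is encoded, so the nuclease must be supplied by the target cells or another vector. The plasmid belongs to a guide series used to generate knockouts of cell-cycle genes in human cell lines.
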