Features (pLannotate 1.2.2; 27 found; start..end, strand, type, name):
      1..93      +  CDS            lacI (fragment): lac repressor; lacI; The lac repressor binds to the lac operator to inhibit transcription in E. coli. This inhibition can be relieved by adding lactose or isopropyl-β-D-thiogalactopyranoside (IPTG).
    106..127     +  protein_bind   CAP binding site: CAP binding activates transcription in the presence of cAMP. E. coli catabolite activator protein
    142..172     +  promoter       lac promoter: promoter for the E. coli lac operon
    180..196     +  protein_bind   lac operator: The lac repressor binds to the lac operator to inhibit transcription in E. coli. This inhibition can be relieved by adding lactose or isopropyl-β-D-thiogalactopyranoside (IPTG). lac repressor encoded by lacI
    241..259     +  promoter       T3 promoter: promoter for bacteriophage T3 RNA polymerase
    287..513     +  promoter       RSV promoter: Rous sarcoma virus enhancer/promoter
    514..694     +  LTR            5' LTR (truncated): truncated 5' long terminal repeat (LTR) from HIV-1
    741..866     +  misc_feature   HIV-1 Ψ: packaging signal of human immunodeficiency virus type 1
    850..1213    +  CDS            HIV-1 gag (fragment): gag protein from human immunodeficiency virus 1; gag
   1359..1592    +  misc_feature   RRE: The Rev response element (RRE) of HIV-1 allows for Rev-dependent mRNA export from the nucleus to the cytoplasm.
   1969..1995    +  CDS            Rev (fragment): human immunodeficiency virus 1 (HIV-1) Rev protein; rev; enhances nuclear export of unspliced and incompletely spliced viral mRNAs
   1999..2239    +  promoter       U6 promoter: RNA polymerase III promoter for human U6 snRNA
   2287..2354    +  misc_RNA       tracrRNA (fragment): trans-activating CRISPR RNA for the Streptococcus pyogenes CRISPR/Cas9 system
   2403..2520    +  misc_feature   cPPT/CTS: central polypurine tract and central termination sequence of HIV-1
   2589..2800    +  promoter       EF-1α core promoter: core promoter for human elongation factor EF-1α
   2826..3425    +  CDS            PuroR (fragment): puromycin N-acetyltransferase; pac from Streptomyces; confers resistance to puromycin
   3441..4029    +  misc_feature   WPRE: woodchuck hepatitis virus posttranscriptional regulatory element
   4080..4099    +  misc_feature   cPPT/CTS (fragment): central polypurine tract and central termination sequence of HIV-1
   4101..4334    +  LTR            3' LTR (ΔU3): self-inactivating 3' long terminal repeat (LTR) from HIV-1
   4412..4533    +  polyA_signal   SV40 poly(A) signal: SV40 polyadenylation signal
   4573..4708    +  rep_origin     SV40 ori: SV40 origin of replication
   4729..4747    -  promoter       T7 promoter: promoter for bacteriophage T7 RNA polymerase
   4755..4910    +  CDS            lacZα (fragment): LacZα fragment of β-galactosidase; lacZ fragment
   4915..5343    +  rep_origin     f1 ori (sequence partly withheld): f1 bacteriophage origin of replication; arrow indicates direction of (+) strand synthesis
   5396..5500    +  promoter       AmpR promoter: bla
   5501..6361    +  CDS            AmpR: β-lactamase; bla; confers resistance to ampicillin, carbenicillin, and related antibiotics
   6532..7120    +  rep_origin     ori: high-copy-number ColE1/pMB1/pBR322/pUC origin of replication
>Addgene plasmid #90786 | NDC80 F11.1 gRNA | addgene full sequence | sequence record 182994 | Addgene NGS Result
GCGCCCAATACGCAAACCGCCTCTCCCCGCGCGTTGGCCGATTCATTAATGCAGCTGGCACGACAGGTTT
CCCGACTGGAAAGCGGGCAGTGAGCGCAACGCAATTAATGTGAGTTAGCTCACTCATTAGGCACCCCAGG
CTTTACACTTTATGCTTCCGGCTCGTATGTTGTGTGGAATTGTGAGCGGATAACAATTTCACACAGGAAA
CAGCTATGACCATGATTACGCCAAGCGCGCAATTAACCCTCACTAAAGGGAACAAAAGCTGGAGCTGCAA
GCTTAATGTAGTCTTATGCAATACTCTTGTAGTCTTGCAACATGGTAACGATGAGTTAGCAACATGCCTT
ACAAGGAGAGAAAAAGCACCGTGCATGCCGATTGGTGGAAGTAAGGTGGTACGATCGTGCCTTATTAGGA
AGGCAACAGACGGGTCTGACATGGATTGGACGAACCACTGAATTGCCGCATTGCAGAGATATTGTATTTA
AGTGCCTAGCTCGATACATAAACGGGTCTCTCTGGTTAGACCAGATCTGAGCCTGGGAGCTCTCTGGCTA
ACTAGGGAACCCACTGCTTAAGCCTCAATAAAGCTTGCCTTGAGTGCTTCAAGTAGTGTGTGCCCGTCTG
TTGTGTGACTCTGGTAACTAGAGATCCCTCAGACCCTTTTAGTCAGTGTGGAAAATCTCTAGCAGTGGCG
CCCGAACAGGGACTTGAAAGCGAAAGGGAAACCAGAGGAGCTCTCTCGACGCAGGACTCGGCTTGCTGAA
GCGCGCACGGCAAGAGGCGAGGGGCGGCGACTGGTGAGTACGCCAAAAATTTTGACTAGCGGAGGCTAGA
AGGAGAGAGATGGGTGCGAGAGCGTCAGTATTAAGCGGGGGAGAATTAGATCGCGATGGGAAAAAATTCG
GTTAAGGCCAGGGGGAAAGAAAAAATATAAATTAAAACATATAGTATGGGCAAGCAGGGAGCTAGAACGA
TTCGCAGTTAATCCTGGCCTGTTAGAAACATCAGAAGGCTGTAGACAAATACTGGGACAGCTACAACCAT
CCCTTCAGACAGGATCAGAAGAACTTAGATCATTATATAATACAGTAGCAACCCTCTATTGTGTGCATCA
AAGGATAGAGATAAAAGACACCAAGGAAGCTTTAGACAAGATAGAGGAAGAGCAAAACAAAAGTAAGACC
ACCGCACAGCAAGCGGCCGCTGATCTTCAGACCTGGAGGAGGAGATATGAGGGACAATTGGAGAAGTGAA
TTATATAAATATAAAGTAGTAAAAATTGAACCATTAGGAGTAGCACCCACCAAGGCAAAGAGAAGAGTGG
TGCAGAGAGAAAAAAGAGCAGTGGGAATAGGAGCTTTGTTCCTTGGGTTCTTGGGAGCAGCAGGAAGCAC
TATGGGCGCAGCGTCAATGACGCTGACGGTACAGGCCAGACAATTATTGTCTGGTATAGTGCAGCAGCAG
AACAATTTGCTGAGGGCTATTGAGGCGCAACAGCATCTGTTGCAACTCACAGTCTGGGGCATCAAGCAGC
TCCAGGCAAGAATCCTGGCTGTGGAAAGATACCTAAAGGATCAACAGCTCCTGGGGATTTGGGGTTGCTC
TGGAAAACTCATTTGCACCACTGCTGTGCCTTGGAATGCTAGTTGGAGTAATAAATCTCTGGAACAGATT
TGGAATCACACGACCTGGATGGAGTGGGACAGAGAAATTAACAATTACACAAGCTTAATACACTCCTTAA
TTGAAGAATCGCAAAACCAGCAAGAAAAGAATGAACAAGAATTATTGGAATTAGATAAATGGGCAAGTTT
GTGGAATTGGTTTAACATAACAAATTGGCTGTGGTATATAAAATTATTCATAATGATAGTAGGAGGCTTG
GTAGGTTTAAGAATAGTTTTTGCTGTACTTTCTATAGTGAATAGAGTTAGGCAGGGATATTCACCATTAT
CGTTTCAGACCCACCTCCCAACCCCGAGGGGACCCAGAGAGGGCCTATTTCCCATGATTCCTTCATATTT
GCATATACGATACAAGGCTGTTAGAGAGATAATTAGAATTAATTTGACTGTAAACACAAAGATATTAGTA
CAAAATACGTGACGTAGAAAGTAATAATTTCTTGGGTAGTTTGCAGTTTTAAAATTATGTTTTAAAATGG
ACTATCATATGCTTACCGTAACTTGAAAGTATTTCGATTTCTTGGCTTTATATATCTTGTGGAAAGGACG
AAACACCGTCAGTTTCCAGCGGTGGTGCGTTTAAGAGCTATGCTGGAAACAGCATAGCAAGTTTAAATAA
GGCTAGTCCGTTATCAACTTGAAAAAGTGGCACCGAGTCGGTGCTTTTTTTGAATTCTAGATCTTGAGAC
AAATGGCAGTATTCATCCACAATTTTAAAAGAAAAGGGGGGATTGGGGGGTACAGTGCAGGGGAAAGAAT
AGTAGACATAATAGCAACAGACATACAAACTAAAGAATTACAAAAACAAATTACAAAAATTCAAAATTTT
CGGGTTTATTACAGGGACAGCAGAGATCCACTTTGGCGCCGGCTCGAGTGGCTCCGGTGCCCGTCAGTGG
GCAGAGCGCACATCGCCCACAGTCCCCGAGAAGTTGGGGGGAGGGGTCGGCAATTGAACCGGTGCCTAGA
GAAGGTGGCGCGGGGTAAACTGGGAAAGTGATGTCGTGTACTGGCTCCGCCTTTTTCCCGAGGGTGGGGG
AGAACCGTATATAAGTGCAGTAGTCGCCGTGAACGTTCTTTTTCGCAACGGGTTTGCCGCCAGAACACAG
GTGTCGTGACGCGGGATCCGCCACCATGACCGAGTACAAGCCCACGGTGCGCCTCGCCACCCGCGACGAC
GTCCCCAGGGCCGTACGCACCCTCGCCGCCGCGTTCGCCGACTACCCCGCCACGCGCCACACCGTCGATC
CGGACCGCCACATCGAGCGGGTCACCGAGCTGCAAGAACTCTTCCTCACGCGCGTCGGGCTCGACATCGG
CAAGGTGTGGGTCGCGGACGACGGCGCCGCGGTGGCGGTCTGGACCACGCCGGAGAGCGTCGAAGCGGGG
GCGGTGTTCGCCGAGATCGGCCCGCGCATGGCCGAGTTGAGCGGTTCCCGGCTGGCCGCGCAGCAACAGA
TGGAAGGCCTCCTGGCGCCGCACCGGCCCAAGGAGCCCGCGTGGTTCCTGGCCACCGTCGGAGTCTCGCC
CGACCACCAGGGCAAGGGTCTGGGCAGCGCCGTCGTGCTCCCCGGAGTGGAGGCGGCCGAGCGCGCCGGG
GTGCCCGCCTTCCTGGAGACCTCCGCGCCCCGCAACCTCCCCTTCTACGAGCGGCTCGGCTTCACCGTCA
CCGCCGACGTCGAGGTGCCCGAAGGACCGCGCACCTGGTGCATGACCCGCAAGCCCGGTGCCTGAACGCG
TTAAGTCGACAATCAACCTCTGGATTACAAAATTTGTGAAAGATTGACTGGTATTCTTAACTATGTTGCT
CCTTTTACGCTATGTGGATACGCTGCTTTAATGCCTTTGTATCATGCTATTGCTTCCCGTATGGCTTTCA
TTTTCTCCTCCTTGTATAAATCCTGGTTGCTGTCTCTTTATGAGGAGTTGTGGCCCGTTGTCAGGCAACG
TGGCGTGGTGTGCACTGTGTTTGCTGACGCAACCCCCACTGGTTGGGGCATTGCCACCACCTGTCAGCTC
CTTTCCGGGACTTTCGCTTTCCCCCTCCCTATTGCCACGGCGGAACTCATCGCCGCCTGCCTTGCCCGCT
GCTGGACAGGGGCTCGGCTGTTGGGCACTGACAATTCCGTGGTGTTGTCGGGGAAATCATCGTCCTTTCC
TTGGCTGCTCGCCTGTGTTGCCACCTGGATTCTGCGCGGGACGTCCTTCTGCTACGTCCCTTCGGCCCTC
AATCCAGCGGACCTTCCTTCCCGCGGCCTGCTGCCGGCTCTGCGGCCTCTTCCGCGTCTTCGCCTTCGCC
CTCAGACGAGTCGGATCTCCCTTTGGGCCGCCTCCCCGCGTCGACTTTAAGACCAATGACTTACAAGGCA
GCTGTAGATCTTAGCCACTTTTTAAAAGAAAAGGGGGGACTGGAAGGGCTAATTCACTCCCAACGAAGAC
AAGATCTGCTTTTTGCTTGTACTGGGTCTCTCTGGTTAGACCAGATCTGAGCCTGGGAGCTCTCTGGCTA
ACTAGGGAACCCACTGCTTAAGCCTCAATAAAGCTTGCCTTGAGTGCTTCAAGTAGTGTGTGCCCGTCTG
TTGTGTGACTCTGGTAACTAGAGATCCCTCAGACCCTTTTAGTCAGTGTGGAAAATCTCTAGCAGTACGT
ATAGTAGTTCATGTCATCTTATTATTCAGTATTTATAACTTGCAAAGAAATGAATATCAGAGAGTGAGAG
GAACTTGTTTATTGCAGCTTATAATGGTTACAAATAAAGCAATAGCATCACAAATTTCACAAATAAAGCA
TTTTTTTCACTGCATTCTAGTTGTGGTTTGTCCAAACTCATCAATGTATCTTATCATGTCTGGCTCTAGC
TATCCCGCCCCTAACTCCGCCCATCCCGCCCCTAACTCCGCCCAGTTCCGCCCATTCTCCGCCCCATGGC
TGACTAATTTTTTTTATTTATGCAGAGGCCGAGGCCGCCTCGGCCTCTGAGCTATTCCAGAAGTAGTGAG
GAGGCTTTTTTGGAGGCCTAGGGACGTACCCAATTCGCCCTATAGTGAGTCGTATTACGCGCGCTCACTG
GCCGTCGTTTTACAACGTCGTGACTGGGAAAACCCTGGCGTTACCCAACTTAATCGCCTTGCAGCACATC
CCCCTTTCGCCAGCTGGCGTAATAGCGAAGAGGCCCGCACCGATCGCCCTTCCCAACAGTTGCGCAGCCT
GAATGGCGAATGGG
[124 nt withheld, positions 4915-5038]
C
[91 nt withheld, positions 5040-5130]
A
[49 nt withheld, positions 5132-5180]
CCTTTGACGTTGGAGTCCACGTTCTTT
[37 nt withheld, positions 5208-5244]
ACCCTATCTCGGTCTATTCTTTTGATTTATAAGGGATTTTGCCGATTTCGGCCTATTGGTTAAAAAATGA
GCTGATTTAACAAAAATTTAACGCGAATTTTAACAAAATATTAACGCTTACAATTTAGGTGGCACTTTTC
GGGGAAATGTGCGCGGAACCCCTATTTGTTTATTTTTCTAAATACATTCAAATATGTATCCGCTCATGAG
ACAATAACCCTGATAAATGCTTCAATAATATTGAAAAAGGAAGAGTATGAGTATTCAACATTTCCGTGTC
GCCCTTATTCCCTTTTTTGCGGCATTTTGCCTTCCTGTTTTTGCTCACCCAGAAACGCTGGTGAAAGTAA
AAGATGCTGAAGATCAGTTGGGTGCACGAGTGGGTTACATCGAACTGGATCTCAACAGCGGTAAGATCCT
TGAGAGTTTTCGCCCCGAAGAACGTTTTCCAATGATGAGCACTTTTAAAGTTCTGCTATGTGGCGCGGTA
TTATCCCGTATTGACGCCGGGCAAGAGCAACTCGGTCGCCGCATACACTATTCTCAGAATGACTTGGTTG
AGTACTCACCAGTCACAGAAAAGCATCTTACGGATGGCATGACAGTAAGAGAATTATGCAGTGCTGCCAT
AACCATGAGTGATAACACTGCGGCCAACTTACTTCTGACAACGATCGGAGGACCGAAGGAGCTAACCGCT
TTTTTGCACAACATGGGGGATCATGTAACTCGCCTTGATCGTTGGGAACCGGAGCTGAATGAAGCCATAC
CAAACGACGAGCGTGACACCACGATGCCTGTAGCAATGGCAACAACGTTGCGCAAACTATTAACTGGCGA
ACTACTTACTCTAGCTTCCCGGCAACAATTAATAGACTGGATGGAGGCGGATAAAGTTGCAGGACCACTT
CTGCGCTCGGCCCTTCCGGCTGGCTGGTTTATTGCTGATAAATCTGGAGCCGGTGAGCGTGGGTCTCGCG
GTATCATTGCAGCACTGGGGCCAGATGGTAAGCCCTCCCGTATCGTAGTTATCTACACGACGGGGAGTCA
GGCAACTATGGATGAACGAAATAGACAGATCGCTGAGATAGGTGCCTCACTGATTAAGCATTGGTAACTG
TCAGACCAAGTTTACTCATATATACTTTAGATTGATTTAAAACTTCATTTTTAATTTAAAAGGATCTAGG
TGAAGATCCTTTTTGATAATCTCATGACCAAAATCCCTTAACGTGAGTTTTCGTTCCACTGAGCGTCAGA
CCCCGTAGAAAAGATCAAAGGATCTTCTTGAGATCCTTTTTTTCTGCGCGTAATCTGCTGCTTGCAAACA
AAAAAACCACCGCTACCAGCGGTGGTTTGTTTGCCGGATCAAGAGCTACCAACTCTTTTTCCGAAGGTAA
CTGGCTTCAGCAGAGCGCAGATACCAAATACTGTTCTTCTAGTGTAGCCGTAGTTAGGCCACCACTTCAA
GAACTCTGTAGCACCGCCTACATACCTCGCTCTGCTAATCCTGTTACCAGTGGCTGCTGCCAGTGGCGAT
AAGTCGTGTCTTACCGGGTTGGACTCAAGACGATAGTTACCGGATAAGGCGCAGCGGTCGGGCTGAACGG
GGGGTTCGTGCACACAGCCCAGCTTGGAGCGAACGACCTACACCGAACTGAGATACCTACAGCGTGAGCT
ATGAGAAAGCGCCACGCTTCCCGAAGGGAGAAAGGCGGACAGGTATCCGGTAAGCGGCAGGGTCGGAACA
GGAGAGCGCACGAGGGAGCTTCCAGGGGGAAACGCCTGGTATCTTTATAGTCCTGTCGGGTTTCGCCACC
TCTGACTTGAGCGTCGATTTTTGTGATGCTCGTCAGGGGGGCGGAGCCTATGGAAAAACGCCAGCAACGC
GGCCTTTTTACGGTTCCTGGCCTTTTGCTGGCCTTTTGCTCACATGTTCTTTCCTGCGTTATCCCCTGAT
TCTGTGGATAACCGTATTACCGCCTTTGAGTGAGCTGATACCGCTCGCCGCAGCCGAACGACCGAGCGCA
GCGAGTCAGTGAGCGAGGAAGCGGAAGA
